>Addgene plasmid #21825 | SREC 2: abu-1::abu-1::gfp | depositor full sequence | sequence record 10019 | Author sequence
AAGCTTGCATGCCTGCAGCTGGAGTCTGGACAACACAGGATTGTTCACAGGCTGGCATGCAGGATGGTTG
ACATTGAACTGGAGCTGGAGTAGTTGGAGTATAACAGGAAGAAGTCTGACAGCTTTGTTGGCATGTAGAT
TGACATTGACTAACAGATGGAGCAGATTGACATTGGTTCTGGCAAGACTGCTGACAAGCTGGGGCACATT
GAGAAGCTTGAATTTGGTAGGTTTGTTGCTGAACTGGTTGGGCACATGAACAGGATTTCTGGACTGGAGC
AGTGTTCTGACAGGAACAACTGTACTGTTGTGGTTGAGTATAGGTGGTTCGTTGGCAAGAGCAACTTGGT
TGAACTCTTGGAGCACAGCCACAGGATTGGCGTTTATCGCGAATTGTTGTTGCCTGGAAATGATTTTTGT
GAAATTTGACTGAAATCGTGGTCAATCGTGGTCGACTGAAATCGTGGAATATATAATCTTATGTCTGCAA
GCAATGCTCAAGAAAAACAAATATTTGTTAAATTTGGGTACTTAGCCGATTTTTTTGGATCGCCGCTCAG
CCCTGTTCAACAACTATTTAAAATGAACATTTGGCTCAACAATACTATTAGATGGCCATTATACCTCAAT
AAGGAAACAGCTTGAAACAAGAAGAGCTGCAATTGCGAAGAAGCGCATGATACGGTTCGAAAGGATTGGA
ACAGATGATTTTCTCTAGTTTCCAGGCCTTTTATACTCACACTGTATGGTTAACCAAAGAACATAAACCC
TGAATTCCCGCCTATTTATCTTAATGTAAAAAATGATGCGGAGGAGATCAACACTTTGATGGAAGCTTAG
TGAGCAAAATGATAAGTGCGCGAACAGGGAAAAAGTAGTTTTATTTATGTCGTAATGAGTGGTCTTGAAA
GTCGATAAACTTAAAGTGTACTTGTGAAATCAAATGTTCATCTCAAAATGTAAAAGACAAATATTTACCA
GCAGTACCTAAAAAGGTAAACGATAACTTTGGTACATATAGTTAAGCAGAAACTCGTTTCGGTCAAACAC
ACACCGTATCAGCACATTCCATTCGACGGAACGCGCACCCAACCTTTTTTCAATCTTTGCAACTCTCCGT
GCTCCCAAAAAATAGTGTGTAAAACCATGAGACGGCACACGTGTTCTTCGGATCATTTGCTATGCCTCCA
TTGCTATGTTTGCGCTCGTCATGGAGCCGGTTGATGGATAGAGTCTGATAAGTGGGAAGCAACTTTCCGG
TATGTGTTCGATGGTTAGTGAAAAAGTGTAGGAGAAGGTTGGTATAAAAGTCTGAAAGGTTGACAAAAGG
ACATCAGTTGCCGTCTAGCAGCTCTTCAAGCATATTAACAATGGATCCCCGGGCTGCAGGAATTCAGATG
CGGATATTCCTTGTCTCTGCAGCTCTTATTGCTTCTAGCGTTCTACTTGCCGAAGTACGTTTCTTATCAC
TTACGAATCACTGTTGTAAAATACATTAATAATTATATTTATCTTACAATACCATATAATTTTCAGGCAA
CAACAATTCGCGATAAACGCCAATCCTGTGGCTGTGCTCCAAGAGTTCAACCAAGTTGCTCTTGCCAACG
AACCACCTATACTCAACCACAACAGTACAGTTGTTCCTGTCAGAACACTGCTCCAGTCCAGAAATCCTGT
TCATGTGCCCAACCAGTTCAGCAACAAACCTACCAAATTCAAGCTTCTCAATGTGCCCCAGCTTGTCAGC
AGTCTTGCCAGAACCAATGTCAATCTGCTCCATCTGTTAGTCAATGTCAATCTACATGCCAACAAAGCTG
TCAGACTTCTTCCTGTTATACTCCAACTACTCCAGCTCCAGTTCAATGTCAACCATCCTGCATGCCAGCC
TGTGAACAATCCTGTGTTGTCCAGACTCCAGCTCCAGTTCAATGCGTGCCACAATGCCAACAACAGTGCC
AACAGCAATGTGTTCAAACTCAACCAATTCAACAATGTCAGCCACAATGTCAGCAACAATGTGTTCAACA
ATGTGCTCCAACCACTACTGCCGCTCCACAAATAATCAAGATTAACATGGAAATCTCTGCTCAGTGTGTT
CCTCAATGCCAGCAATCATGCCAACAACAATGTGTTCAACAACAAGTTCCAGCCCAACAGTGCAATCAGC
AATGCACCCAGCAATGCCAGACCACCTGCCAGCAAGCAGTTCCACAATGCCAACAACAGTGTGCTCCACA
ATGCCAACAACCATCAGCTCCACAGTGCCAGCAGTGCCAGAATACCTGCCAACAAGCTGCTCCAGTTTGT
CAGCAACAGTGTGCTCCACAATGTCAACAGCAATCTGCACCAGCTTGCCAACAATGTCAGACTTCGTGCC
AACAAACTCAACAGTGCCAACAACAATGTACTCCACAGTGCCAGCAACCATCTGCTCCACAATGCCAGCA
ATGCCAATCTGCATGCCAAGCTCCAGTTGCCACTACTGCTGCTCCACAAGTTGTCACAATCATTCTGGAA
GCTTCAGTCTCCCAATCTGCACAATGTGAACCACAATGCCAGCAATCATGCCAACAGCAATGCGTTCAGC
AGCAACAACCAATGCAACAATGTGCTCCAGCTTGCACCCAATCTTGCTCTCAATCCTGTTCTGCTGCTCA
ACCAGCCCAGATGCCATGCCAGACACAATCAGTCAACTCCTGCTCGTGCCAGCAAAACTATTCTCCATGT
GGAAATGGACAGTGTTGCAAGAGAAAGGATCCCCGGGATTGGCCAAAGGACCCAAAGGTATGTTTCGAAT
GATACTAACATAACATAGAACATTTTCAGGAGGACCCTTGGAGGGTACCGGTAGAAAAAATGAGTAAAGG
AGAAGAACTTTTCACTGGAGTTGTCCCAATTCTTGTTGAATTAGATGGTGATGTTAATGGGCACAAATTT
TCTGTCAGTGGAGAGGGTGAAGGTGATGCAACATACGGAAAACTTACCCTTAAATTTATTTGCACTACTG
GAAAACTACCTGTTCCATGGGTAAGTTTAAACATATATATACTAACTAACCCTGATTATTTAAATTTTCA
GCCAACACTTGTCACTACTTTCTGTTATGGTGTTCAATGCTTCTCGAGATACCCAGATCATATGAAACGG
CATGACTTTTTCAAGAGTGCCATGCCCGAAGGTTATGTACAGGAAAGAACTATATTTTTCAAAGATGACG
GGAACTACAAGACACGTAAGTTTAAACAGTTCGGTACTAACTAACCATACATATTTAAATTTTCAGGTGC
TGAAGTCAAGTTTGAAGGTGATACCCTTGTTAATAGAATCGAGTTAAAAGGTATTGATTTTAAAGAAGAT
GGAAACATTCTTGGACACAAATTGGAATACAACTATAACTCACACAATGTATACATCATGGCAGACAAAC
AAAAGAATGGAATCAAAGTTGTAAGTTTAAACATGATTTTACTAACTAACTAATCTGATTTAAATTTTCA
GAACTTCAAAATTAGACACAACATTGAAGATGGAAGCGTTCAACTAGCAGACCATTATCAACAAAATACT
CCAATTGGCGATGGCCCTGTCCTTTTACCAGACAACCATTACCTGTCCACACAATCTGCCCTTTCGAAAG
ATCCCAACGAAAAGAGAGACCACATGGTCCTTCTTGAGTTTGTAACAGCTGCTGGGATTACACATGGCAT
GGATGAACTATACAAATAGCATTCGTAGAATTCCAACTGAGCGCCGGTCGCTACCATTACCAACTTGTCT
GGTGTCAAAAATAATAGGGGCCGCTGTCATCAGAGTAAGTTTAAACTGAGTTCTACTAACTAACGAGTAA
TATTTAAATTTTCAGCATCTCGCGCCCGTGCCTCTGACTTCTAAGTCCAATTACTCTTCAACATCCCTAC
ATGCTCTTTCTCCCTGTGCTCCCACCCCCTATTTTTGTTATTATCAAAAAAACTTCTTCTTAATTTCTTT
GTTTTTTAGCTTCTTTTAAGTCACCTCTAACAATGAAATTGTGTAGATTCAAAAATAGAATTAATTCGTA
ATAAAAAGTCGAAAAAAATTGTGCTCCCTCCCCCCATTAATAATAATTCTATCCCAAAATCTACACAATG
TTCTGTGTACACTTCTTATGTTTTTTTTACTTCTGATAAATTTTTTTTGAAACATCATAGAAAAAACCGC
ACACAAAATACCTTATCATATGTTACGTTTCAGTTTATGACCGCAATTTTTATTTCTTCGCACGTCTGGG
CCTCTCATGACGTCAAATCATGCTCATCGTGAAAAAGTTTTGGAGTATTTTTGGAATTTTTCAATCAAGT
GAAAGTTTATGAAATTAATTTTCCTGCTTTTGCTTTTTGGGGGTTTCCCCTATTGTTTGTCAAGAGTTTC
GAGGACGGCGTTTTTCTTGCTAAAATCACAAGTATTGATGAGCACGATGCAAGAAAGATCGGAAGAAGGT
TTGGGTTTGAGGCTCAGTGGAAGGTGAGTAGAAGTTGATAATTTGAAAGTGGAGTAGTGTCTATGGGGTT
TTTGCCTTAAATGACAGAATACATTCCCAATATACCAAACATAACTGTTTCCTACTAGTCGGCCGTACGG
GCCCTTTCGTCTCGCGCGTTTCGGTGATGACGGTGAAAACCTCTGACACATGCAGCTCCCGGAGACGGTC
ACAGCTTGTCTGTAAGCGGATGCCGGGAGCAGACAAGCCCGTCAGGGCGCGTCAGCGGGTGTTGGCGGGT
GTCGGGGCTGGCTTAACTATGCGGCATCAGAGCAGATTGTACTGAGAGTGCACCATATGCGGTGTGAAAT
ACCGCACAGATGCGTAAGGAGAAAATACCGCATCAGGCGGCCTTAAGGGCCTCGTGATACGCCTATTTTT
ATAGGTTAATGTCATGATAATAATGGTTTCTTAGACGTCAGGTGGCACTTTTCGGGGAAATGTGCGCGGA
ACCCCTATTTGTTTATTTTTCTAAATACATTCAAATATGTATCCGCTCATGAGACAATAACCCTGATAAA
TGCTTCAATAATATTGAAAAAGGAAGAGTATGAGTATTCAACATTTCCGTGTCGCCCTTATTCCCTTTTT
TGCGGCATTTTGCCTTCCTGTTTTTGCTCACCCAGAAACGCTGGTGAAAGTAAAAGATGCTGAAGATCAG
TTGGGTGCACGAGTGGGTTACATCGAACTGGATCTCAACAGCGGTAAGATCCTTGAGAGTTTTCGCCCCG
AAGAACGTTTTCCAATGATGAGCACTTTTAAAGTTCTGCTATGTGGCGCGGTATTATCCCGTATTGACGC
CGGGCAAGAGCAACTCGGTCGCCGCATACACTATTCTCAGAATGACTTGGTTGAGTACTCACCAGTCACA
GAAAAGCATCTTACGGATGGCATGACAGTAAGAGAATTATGCAGTGCTGCCATAACCATGAGTGATAACA
CTGCGGCCAACTTACTTCTGACAACGATCGGAGGACCGAAGGAGCTAACCGCTTTTTTGCACAACATGGG
GGATCATGTAACTCGCCTTGATCGTTGGGAACCGGAGCTGAATGAAGCCATACCAAACGACGAGCGTGAC
ACCACGATGCCTGTAGCAATGGCAACAACGTTGCGCAAACTATTAACTGGCGAACTACTTACTCTAGCTT
CCCGGCAACAATTAATAGACTGGATGGAGGCGGATAAAGTTGCAGGACCACTTCTGCGCTCGGCCCTTCC
GGCTGGCTGGTTTATTGCTGATAAATCTGGAGCCGGTGAGCGTGGGTCTCGCGGTATCATTGCAGCACTG
GGGCCAGATGGTAAGCCCTCCCGTATCGTAGTTATCTACACGACGGGGAGTCAGGCAACTATGGATGAAC
GAAATAGACAGATCGCTGAGATAGGTGCCTCACTGATTAAGCATTGGTAACTGTCAGACCAAGTTTACTC
ATATATACTTTAGATTGATTTAAAACTTCATTTTTAATTTAAAAGGATCTAGGTGAAGATCCTTTTTGAT
AATCTCATGACCAAAATCCCTTAACGTGAGTTTTCGTTCCACTGAGCGTCAGACCCCGTAGAAAAGATCA
AAGGATCTTCTTGAGATCCTTTTTTTCTGCGCGTAATCTGCTGCTTGCAAACAAAAAAACCACCGCTACC
AGCGGTGGTTTGTTTGCCGGATCAAGAGCTACCAACTCTTTTTCCGAAGGTAACTGGCTTCAGCAGAGCG
CAGATACCAAATACTGTCCTTCTAGTGTAGCCGTAGTTAGGCCACCACTTCAAGAACTCTGTAGCACCGC
CTACATACCTCGCTCTGCTAATCCTGTTACCAGTGGCTGCTGCCAGTGGCGATAAGTCGTGTCTTACCGG
GTTGGACTCAAGACGATAGTTACCGGATAAGGCGCAGCGGTCGGGCTGAACGGGGGGTTCGTGCACACAG
CCCAGCTTGGAGCGAACGACCTACACCGAACTGAGATACCTACAGCGTGAGCATTGAGAAAGCGCCACGC
TTCCCGAAGGGAGAAAGGCGGACAGGTATCCGGTAAGCGGCAGGGTCGGAACAGGAGAGCGCACGAGGGA
GCTTCCAGGGGGAAACGCCTGGTATCTTTATAGTCCTGTCGGGTTTCGCCACCTCTGACTTGAGCGTCGA
TTTTTGTGATGCTCGTCAGGGGGGCGGAGCCTATGGAAAAACGCCAGCAACGCGGCCTTTTTACGGTTCC
TGGCCTTTTGCTGGCCTTTTGCTCACATGTTCTTTCCTGCGTTATCCCCTGATTCTGTGGATAACCGTAT
TACCGCCTTTGAGTGAGCTGATACCGCTCGCCGCAGCCGAACGACCGAGCGCAGCGAGTCAGTGAGCGAG
GAAGCGGAAGAGCGCCCAATACGCAAACCGCCTCTCCCCGCGCGTTGGCCGATTCATTAATGCAGCTGGC
ACGACAGGTTTCCCGACTGGAAAGCGGGCAGTGAGCGCAACGCAATTAATGTGAGTTAGCTCACTCATTA
GGCACCCCAGGCTTTACACTTTATGCTTCCGGCTCGTATGTTGTGTGGAATTGTGAGCGGATAACAATTT
CACACAGGAAACAGCTATGACCATGATTACGCCAAGCTGTAAGTTTAAACATGATCTTACTAACTAACTA
TTCTCATTTAAATTTTCAGAGCTTAAAAATGGCTGAAATCACTCACAACGATGGATACGCTAACAACTTG
GAAATGAAAT
Features (pLannotate 1.2.2; 13 found; start..end, strand, type, name):
      1..18      -  misc_feature   MCS (fragment): pUC18/19 multiple cloning site
   1377..1395    +  misc_feature   MCS (fragment): pBluescript multiple cloning site
   2863..3723    +  CDS            sg25: sg25 is a basic (constitutively fluorescent) green fluorescent protein published in 1997, derived from Aequorea victoria.
   4408..4503    +  CDS            aex-5 (fragment): AEX5_CAEEL - Also known as kpc-3 From Caenorhabditis elegans.
   4631..4666    +  CDS            rop (fragment): Rop protein, which maintains plasmids at low copy number; rop
   4768..4867    +  misc_feature   bom (fragment): basis of mobility region from pBR322
   4965..5069    +  promoter       AmpR promoter: bla
   5070..5930    +  CDS            AmpR: β-lactamase; bla; confers resistance to ampicillin, carbenicillin, and related antibiotics
   6101..6689    +  rep_origin     ori: high-copy-number ColE1/pMB1/pBR322/pUC origin of replication
   6872..6964    +  CDS            lacI (fragment): lac repressor; lacI; The lac repressor binds to the lac operator to inhibit transcription in E. coli. This inhibition can be relieved by adding lactose or isopropyl-β-D-thiogalactopyranoside (IPTG).
   6977..6998    +  protein_bind   CAP binding site: CAP binding activates transcription in the presence of cAMP. E. coli catabolite activator protein
   7013..7043    +  promoter       lac promoter: promoter for the E. coli lac operon
   7051..7067    +  protein_bind   lac operator: The lac repressor binds to the lac operator to inhibit transcription in E. coli. This inhibition can be relieved by adding lactose or isopropyl-β-D-thiogalactopyranoside (IPTG). lac repressor encoded by lacI
