[The description below was written by a language model from this plasmid's Addgene catalogue record and pLannotate feature annotations shown in this document.]
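Description:
SREC 2: abu-1::abu-1::gfp is a C. elegans expression plasmid built on pPD95_75, a promoterless GFP fusion vector from the widely used worm vector kit. It is maintained in E. coli through a high-copy ColE1/pUC-type origin and selected with ampicillin via the β-lactamase gene and its native promoter. The annotated sequence (about 7.2 kb, consistent with the stated backbone plus a roughly 2.7 kb insert) also contains typical pUC-derived remnants: a lac promoter, operator and CAP site, fragments of lacI, rop and bom, and pieces of the cloning sites. None of these has a role in the worm.

The payload is a genomic fragment of C. elegans abu-1 (also called AC3.3) comprising both its own promoter and its coding region. It was inserted by restriction cloning so that the abu-1 open reading frame continues in frame into the backbone GFP, giving a C-terminally GFP-tagged ABU-1 protein under native regulatory control. The feature table does not annotate the abu-1 region itself, which evidently occupies the unannotated stretch upstream of the GFP coding sequence (detected as an Aequorea victoria green variant). A short match to a worm gene downstream of GFP may reflect the backbone's 3' sequence, but the record does not name a 3' UTR. Repository sequencing found an S408P substitution in the coding region.

The depositor describes the plasmid as an abu-1 reporter gene. As a translational fusion, it reports both when and where abu-1 is expressed and where the protein localises in transgenic animals. The associated publication concerns a survival pathway in worms with a blocked unfolded protein response.
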