Addgene plasmid #21825: SREC 2: abu-1::abu-1::gfp
Depositing lab: David Ron. Depositing organization: NYU Grossman School of Medicine. Publication: A survival pathway for Caenorhabditis elegans with a blocked unfolded protein response. Urano F, Calfon M, Yoneda T, Yun C, Kiraly M, Clark SG, Ron D. J Cell Biol. 2002 Aug 19. 158(4):639-46. 10.1083/jcb.200203086 PubMed 12186849.
Backbone
  Vector backbone: pPD95_75
  Backbone manufacturer: Available at Addgene (#1494)
  Backbone size w/o insert (bp): 4487
  Vector type: Worm Expression
Growth in bacteria
  Bacterial resistance: Ampicillin, 100 μg/mL
  Growth temperature: 37°C
  Growth strain: DH5alpha
  Copy number: Unknown
Gene/Insert
  Gene/Insert name: abu-1 promoter and coding region (alt names: AC3.3; abu1)
  Species: C. elegans (nematode)
  Insert size (bp): 2700
  Entrez Gene: abu-1
  Tag / fusion protein: GFP (C terminal on backbone)
  Cloning method: Restriction Enzyme
  Sequencing primers: 5′ M13r
Resource information
  A portion of this plasmid was derived from a plasmid made by: pPD95.75 was a gift from Dr. Andy Fire
Terms and licenses: Academic/Nonprofit Terms; Industry Terms: Not Available to Industry
Depositor comments: Addgene sequencing results show there is a S408P substitution in amino acid sequence in the coding region. abu-1::abu-1::gfp C. elegans reporter gene. The promoter and coding region of abu-1 was ligated in frame with GFP to produce abu1::abu-1::gfp
How to cite: SREC 2: abu-1::abu-1::gfp was a gift from David Ron (Addgene plasmid # 21825 ; http://n2t.net/addgene:21825 ; RRID:Addgene_21825)
