>Addgene plasmid #21825 | SREC 2: abu-1::abu-1::gfp | addgene partial sequence | sequence record 27635 | 21825 with GFP-R
TTTACTCATTTTTTCTACCGGTACCCTCCAAGGGTCCTCCTGAAAATGTTCTATGTTATGTTAGTATCAT
TCGAAACATACCTTTGGGTCCTTTGGCCAATCCCGGGGATCCTTTCTCTTGCAACACTGTCCATTTCCAC
ATGGAGAATAGTTTTGCTGGCACGGGCAGGAGTTGACTGATTGTGTCTGGCATGGCATCTGGGCTGGTTG
AGCAGCAGAACAGGATTGAGAGCAAGATTGGGTGCAAGCTGGAGCACATTGTTGCATTGGTTGTTGCTGC
TGAACGCATTGCTGTTGGCATGATTGCTGGCATTGTGGTTCACATTGTGCAGATTGGGAGACTGAAGCTT
CCAGAATGATTGTGACAACTTGTGGAGCAGCAGTAGTGGCAACTGGAGCTTGGCATGCAGATTGGCATTG
CTGGCATTGTGGAGCAGATGGTTGCTGGCACTGTGGAGTACATTGTTGTTGGCACTGTTGAGTTTGTTGG
CACGAAGTCTGACATTG
