>Addgene plasmid #21825 | SREC 2: abu-1::abu-1::gfp | addgene partial sequence | sequence record 27636 | 21825 with M13-rev
TGATCTTACTAACTAACTATTCTCATTTAAATTTTCAGAGCTTAAAAATGGCTGAAATCACTCACAACGA
TGGATACGCTAACAACTTGGAAATGAAATAAGCTTGCATGCCTGCAGCTGGAGTCTGGACAACACAGGAT
TGTTCACAGGCTGGCATGCAGGATGGTTGACATTGAACTGGAGCTGGAGTAGTTGGAGTATAACAGGAAG
AAGTCTGACAGCTTTGTTGGCATGTAGATTGACATTGACTAACAGATGGAGCAGATTGACATTGGTTCTG
GCAAGACTGCTGACAAGCTGGGGCACATTGAGAAGCTTGAATTTGGTAGGTTTGTTGCTGAACTGGTTGG
GCACATGAACAGGATTTCTGGACTGGAGCAGTGTTCTGACAGGAACAACTGTACTGTTGTGGTTGAGTAT
AGGTGGTTCGTTGGCAAGAGCAACTTGGTTGAACTCTTGGAGCACAGCCACAGGATTGGCGTTTATCGCG
AATTGTTGTTGCCTGGAAATGATTTTTGTGAAATTTGACTGAAATCGTGGTCAATCGTGGTCGACTGAAA
TCGTGGAATATATAATCTTATGTCTGCAAGCAATGCTCAAGAAAAACAAATATTTGTTAAATTTGGGTAC
TTAGCCGATTTTTTTGGATCGCCGCTCAGCCCTGTTCA
